Addgene plasmid #124418: pTU-A-010
Purpose: Slot A, contains mKO2-MarA (step 1)
Depositing lab: Yolanda Schaerli. Depositing organization: Universite de Lausanne (UNIL). Publication: A Framework for the Modular and Combinatorial Assembly of Synthetic Gene Circuits. Santos-Moreno J, Schaerli Y. ACS Synth Biol. 2019 Jul 19;8(7):1691-1697. doi: 10.1021/acssynbio.9b00174. Epub 2019 Jun 24. PubMed 31185158.
Backbone
  Vector backbone: pCDF
  Vector type: Bacterial Expression, Synthetic Biology
Growth in bacteria
  Bacterial resistance: Spectinomycin, 50 μg/mL
  Growth temperature: 37°C
  Growth strain: DH5alpha
  Copy number: High Copy
Gene/Insert
  Gene/Insert name: slot A with mKO2-MarA reporter + terminator + spacer
Terms and licenses: Academic/Nonprofit Terms; Industry Terms: Not Available to Industry
Depositor comments: GenBank file with original annotations can be downloaded from the "Resource Information" section. Please visit https://www.biorxiv.org/content/10.1101/611574v1 for bioRxiv preprint.
How to cite: pTU-A-010 was a gift from Yolanda Schaerli (Addgene plasmid # 124418 ; http://n2t.net/addgene:124418 ; RRID:Addgene_124418)
