[The description below was written by a language model from this plasmid's Addgene catalogue record and pLannotate feature annotations shown in this document.]
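Description:
pTU-A-010 is a 3.8 kb bacterial expression and synthetic biology plasmid built on a pCDF backbone. It is one part of a modular toolkit for the combinatorial assembly of synthetic gene circuits. It replicates in E. coli from the CloDF13 (CDF) origin, which is compatible with other common origin classes, so it can coexist with additional plasmids in the same cell. Selection is through the aadA (SmR) aminoglycoside adenylyltransferase gene, annotated downstream of an AmpR (bla) promoter, which confers spectinomycin and streptomycin resistance. The record lists the plasmid as high copy.

The payload is described as "slot A" and holds a reporter, a terminator and a spacer, for use in step 1 of the assembly scheme. The feature table shows a bacteriophage T7 gene 10 ribosome binding site followed by the orange fluorescent protein mKO2. The mKO2 coding sequence abuts that of E. coli marA, consistent with the mKO2-MarA fusion named in the catalogue entry. MarA is a transcriptional activator linked to the multiple antibiotic resistance phenotype. The record does not explain why it is joined to the reporter here.

Downstream lie a T7 terminator and the rrnB T1 and T2 terminators, which insulate the transcription unit from its neighbours. No promoter driving the reporter is annotated, and the record does not state one. This may reflect the design of the slot, with regulatory parts added during later assembly, but the available fields do not confirm that. A short tetracycline-resistance fragment upstream appears to be a non-functional remnant. The depositor's own GenBank annotations may define further elements, such as the spacer and the assembly junctions.
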