Features (pLannotate 1.2.2; 10 found; start..end, strand, type, name):
     97..137     -  CDS            TcR (fragment): tetracycline efflux protein; tet; confers resistance to tetracycline
    313..335     +  RBS            RBS: efficient ribosome binding site from bacteriophage T7 gene 10 (Olins and Rangwala, 1989)
    343..996     +  CDS            mKO2: mKO2 is a basic (constitutively fluorescent) orange fluorescent protein published in 2008, derived from Verrillofungia concinna. It has moderate acid sensitivity.
    997..1377    +  CDS            marA: MARA_ECOLI - Experimental evidence at protein level: Swiss-Prot protein existence level 1. May be a transcriptional activator of genes involved in the multiple antibiotic resistance (Mar) phenotype. It can also activate genes such as sodA, zwf and micF. From Escherichia coli (strain K12).
   1723..1770    +  terminator     T7 terminator: transcription terminator for bacteriophage T7 RNA polymerase
   1782..1825    -  terminator     rrnB T1 terminator: Escherichia coli rrnB; transcription terminator T1 from the E. coli rrnB gene
   1957..1984    +  terminator     rrnB T2 terminator: transcription terminator T2 from the E. coli rrnB gene
   2113..2904    -  CDS            SmR: aminoglycoside adenylyltransferase (Murphy, 1985); aadA; confers resistance to spectinomycin and streptomycin
   2905..2996    -  promoter       AmpR promoter: bla
   3044..3782    -  rep_origin     CloDF13 ori: Plasmids containing the CloDF13 (CDF) origin of replication can be propagated in E. coli cells that contain additional plasmids with compatible origins.
>Addgene plasmid #124418 | pTU-A-010 | addgene full sequence | sequence record 244258 | Addgene NGS Result
TTTTCTACTGAACCGCTCTAGATTTCAGTGCAATTTATCTCTTCAAATGTAGCACCTGAAGTCAGCCCCA
TACGATATAAGTTGTAATTCTCATGTTAGTCATGCCCCGCGCCCACCGGAAGGAGCTGACTGGGTTGCTC
CTAGGATGCAGTGACTCGCACATTTCCCCGAAAAGTGCCACCTGAATTCATAGGATAGATTCTGGAAACT
TTACCGTCCGAGCTCAGGCTTACCTTACTCGAGCAATAAACAGTTGATAGGGCTTCTCCGTTACAGCCTG
CGGTCCGGGTTCACTGCCGTATAGGCAGTAATTTTGTTTAACTTTAAGAAGGAGATATACATATGGTTTC
GGTTATCAAACCAGAGATGAAAATGCGTTACTATATGGATGGTTCAGTAAATGGTCACGAATTTACTATT
GAGGGCGAGGGTACGGGACGCCCATACGAGGGGCACCAGGAAATGACTTTACGCGTCACAATGGCTGAAG
GCGGGCCTATGCCGTTTGCGTTCGATCTTGTTAGTCATGTCTTTTGTTACGGTCACCGTGTATTTACTAA
ATACCCCGAGGAAATTCCAGACTATTTCAAACAAGCCTTCCCGGAAGGTTTGTCTTGGGAGCGCAGTTTA
GAGTTTGAAGACGGTGGCTCGGCCAGCGTGTCAGCTCATATTAGTCTTCGCGGCAATACATTTTATCACA
AGTCAAAGTTCACCGGCGTGAACTTCCCCGCAGACGGCCCAATCATGCAGAATCAAAGTGTTGATTGGGA
ACCGTCCACAGAGAAGATTACAGCTTCCGATGGAGTCTTAAAGGGCGATGTAACCATGTACTTAAAATTA
GAAGGGGGAGGGAACCATAAATGTCAGATGAAGACTACCTATAAGGCCGCAAAAGAGATTCTTGAAATGC
CCGGAGACCACTACATTGGGCATCGTTTGGTCCGTAAGACAGAAGGAAATATTACTGAACAGGTCGAAGA
CGCTGTGGCACACAGCATGTCCCGCCGTAATACTGACGCCATCACAATCCACAGCATCCTGGATTGGATT
GAAGACAACTTGGAGTCGCCGTTGAGTTTAGAAAAAGTTAGTGAACGTAGTGGTTACTCAAAGTGGCACC
TTCAGCGCATGTTTAAGAAGGAAACGGGTCATTCATTGGGTCAATATATTCGTTCTCGCAAGATGACTGA
AATTGCCCAGAAATTGAAAGAGTCTAATGAACCTATTTTGTACCTGGCGGAGCGTTACGGCTTTGAAAGT
CAGCAAACCCTTACACGTACCTTCAAGAATTACTTTGACGTTCCACCACACAAATATCGTATGACCAACA
TGCAGGGTGAGTCACGTTTTTTGCATCCGTTGAATCATTACAATTCCTAATAATCGCTGGGACGCCCGCC
ATGGTTCAGCCAAAAAACTTAAGACCGCCGGTCTTGTCCACTACCTTGCAGTAATGCGGTGGACAGGATC
GGCGGTTTTCTTTTCTCTTCTCAATTCTTCTGACCTGTAACGAATAATAGATAGTAAAGTAGTCTCCGAT
TGAGTTTTCTCTGCCGAGTCCCACCCAGTTCTGTGATTTCAGTAAGTTGGTAATTGATACACTGTTGCGA
GAACTGCTGCCTGGTAGTAGATAGGTTGTTATTGAGTAAGAAGGTAAAGTGAACGAAATCCCTGAAACTG
AGACTGTAGAAAATAAGCTTTGCTGCCACCGCTGAGCAATAACTAGCATAACCCCTTGGGGCCTCTAAAC
GGGTCTTGAGGGGTTTTTTGCCAGGCATCAAATAAAACGAAAGGCTCAGTCGGAAGACTGGGCCTTTCGT
TTTATCTGTTGTTTGTCGGTGAACGCTCTCCTGAGTAGGACAAATCCGCCGGGAGCGGATTTGAACGTTG
TGAAGCAACGGCCCGGAGGGTGGCGGGCAGGACGCCCGCCATAAACTGCCAGGCATCAAACTAAGCAGAA
GGCCATCCTGACGGATGGCCTTTTTGCGTTTCAGATCTACCGGTAAACCAGCAATAGACATAAGCGGCTA
TTTAACGACCCTGCCCTGAACCGACGACCGGGTCATCGTGGCCGGATCTTGCGGCCCCTCGGCTTGAACG
AATTGTTAGACATTATTTGCCGACTACCTTGGTGATCTCGCCTTTCACGTAGTGGACAAATTCTTCCAAC
TGATCTGCGCGCGAGGCCAAGCGATCTTCTTCTTGTCCAAGATAAGCCTGTCTAGCTTCAAGTATGACGG
GCTGATACTGGGCCGGCAGGCGCTCCATTGCCCAGTCGGCAGCGACATCCTTCGGCGCGATTTTGCCGGT
TACTGCGCTGTACCAAATGCGGGACAACGTAAGCACTACATTTCGCTCATCGCCAGCCCAGTCGGGCGGC
GAGTTCCATAGCGTTAAGGTTTCATTTAGCGCCTCAAATAGATCCTGTTCAGGAACCGGATCAAAGAGTT
CCTCCGCCGCTGGACCTACCAAGGCAACGCTATGTTCTCTTGCTTTTGTCAGCAAGATAGCCAGATCAAT
GTCGATCGTGGCTGGCTCGAAGATACCTGCAAGAATGTCATTGCGCTGCCATTCTCCAAATTGCAGTTCG
CGCTTAGCTGGATAACGCCACGGAATGATGTCGTCGTGCACAACAATGGTGACTTCTACAGCGCGGAGAA
TCTCGCTCTCTCCAGGGGAAGCCGAAGTTTCCAAAAGGTCGTTGATCAAAGCTCGCCGCGTTGTTTCATC
AAGCCTTACGGTCACCGTAACCAGCAAATCAATATCACTGTGTGGCTTCAGGCCGTCATCCACTGCGGAG
CCGTACAAATGTACGGCCAGCAACGTCGGTTCGAGATGGCGCTCGATGACGCCAACTACCTCTGATAGTT
GAGTCGATACTTCGGCGATCACCGCTTCCCTCATACTCTTCCTTTTTCAATATTATTGAAGCATTTATCA
GGGTTATTGTCTCATGAGCGGATACATATTTGAATGTATTTAGAAAAATAAACAAATAGCTAGCTCACTC
GGTCGCTACGCTCCGGGCGTGAGACTGCGGCGGGCGCTGCGGACACATACAAAGTTACCCACAGATTCCG
TGGATAAGCAGGGGACTAACATGTGAGGCAAAACAGCAGGGCCGCGCCGGTGGCGTTTTTCCATAGGCTC
CGCCCTCCTGCCAGAGTTCACATAAACAGACGCTTTTCCGGTGCATCTGTGGGAGCCGTGAGGCTCAACC
ATGAATCTGACAGTACGGGCGAAACCCGACAGGACTTAAAGATCCCCACCGTTTCCGGCGGGTCGCTCCC
TCTTGCGCTCTCCTGTTCCGACCCTGCCGTTTACCGGATACCTGTTCCGCCTTTCTCCCTTACGGGAAGT
GTGGCGCTTTCTCATAGCTCACACACTGGTATCTCGGCTCGGTGTAGGTCGTTTGCTCCAAGCTGGGCTG
TAAGCAAGAACTCCCCGTTCAGCCCGACTGCTGCGCCTTATCCGGTAACTGTTCACTTGAGTCCAACCCG
GAAAAGCACGGTAAAACGCCACTGGCAGCAGCCATTGGTAACTGGGAGTTCGCAGAGGATTTGTTTAGCT
AAACACGCGGTTGCTCTTGAAGTGTGCGCCAAAGTCCGGCTACACTGGAAGGACAGATTTGGTTGCTGTG
CTCTGCGAAAGCCAGTTACCACGGTTAAGCAGTTCCCCAACTGACTTAACCTTCGATCAAACCACCTCCC
CAGGTGGTTTTTTCGTTTACAGGGCAAAAGATTACGCGCAGAAAAAAAGGATCTCAAGAAGATCCTTTGA
TC
